>Addgene plasmid #211438 | pEGGsH6-MCS_SHORT_inFrame | addgene full sequence | sequence record 420494 | Addgene NGS Result
TATCGACTGCACGGTGCACCAATGCTTCTGGCGTCAGGCAGCCATCGGAAGCTGTGGTATGGCTGTGCAG
GTCGTAAATCACTGCATAATTCGTGTCGCTCAAGGCGCACTCCCGTTCTGGATAATGTTTTTTGCGCCGA
CATCATAACGGTTCTGGCAAATATTCTGAAATGAGCTGTTGACAATTAATCATCGGCTCGTATAATGTGT
GGAATTGTGAGCGGATAACAATTTCACACAGGAAACAGTATTCATGTCCCCTATACTAGGTTATTGGAAA
ATTAAGGGCCTTGTGCAACCCACTCGACTTCTTTTGGAATATCTTGAAGAAAAATATGAAGAGCATTTGT
ATGAGCGCGATGAAGGTGATAAATGGCGAAACAAAAAGTTTGAATTGGGTTTGGAGTTTCCCAATCTTCC
TTATTATATTGATGGTGATGTTAAATTAACACAGTCTATGGCCATCATACGTTATATAGCTGACAAGCAC
AACATGTTGGGTGGTTGTCCAAAAGAGCGTGCAGAGATTTCAATGCTTGAAGGAGCGGTTTTGGATATTA
GATACGGTGTTTCGAGAATTGCATATAGTAAAGACTTTGAAACTCTCAAAGTTGATTTTCTTAGCAAGCT
ACCTGAAATGCTGAAAATGTTCGAAGATCGTTTATGTCATAAAACATATTTAAATGGTGATCATGTAACC
CATCCTGACTTCATGTTGTATGACGCTCTTGATGTTGTTTTATACATGGACCCAATGTGCCTGGATGCGT
TCCCAAAATTAGTTTGTTTTAAAAAACGTATTGAAGCTATCCCACAAATTGATAAGTACTTGAAATCCAG
CAAGTATATAGCATGGCCTTTGCAGGGCTGGCAAGCCACGTTTGGTGGTGGCGACCATCCTCCAAAATCG
GATCTGGTTCCGCGTGGATCCGTCGACATATGCGCGGCCGCAGATCTGCTAGCCGGCGAAAACCTGTATT
TCCAATCGCGACCCATGGTGAGCAAGGGCGAGGAGCTGTTCACCGGGGTGGTGCCCATCCTGGTCGAGCT
GGACGGCGTCGTAAACGGCCACAAGTTCAGCGTGTCCGGCGAGGGCGAGGGCGATGCCACCTACGGCAAG
CTGACCCTGAAGTTCATCTGCACCACCGGCAAGCTGCCCGTGCCCTGGCCCACCCTCGTGACCACCCTGA
CCTACGGCGTGCAGTGCTTCAGCCGCTACCCCGACCACATGAAGCAGCACGACTTCTTCAAGTCCGCCAT
GCCCGAAGGCTACGTCCAGGAGCGCACCATCTTCTTCAAGGACGACGGCAACTACAAGACCCGCGCCGAG
GTGAAGTTCGAGGGCGACACCCTGGTGAACCGCATCGAGCTGAAGGGCATCGACTTCAAGGAGGACGGCA
ACATCCTGGGGCACAAGCTGGAGTACAACTACAACAGCCACAACGTCTATATCATGGCCGACAAGCAGAA
GAACGGCATCAAGGTGAACTTCAAGATCCGCCACAACATCGAGGACGGCAGCGTGCAGCTCGCCGACCAC
TACCAGCAGAACACCCCCATCGGCGACGGCCCCGTGCTGCTGCCCGACAACCACTACCTGAGCACCCAGT
CCGCCCTGAGCAAAGACCCCAACGAGAAGCGCGATCACATGGTCCTGCTGGAGTTCGTGACCGCCGCCGG
GATCACCCCCGGGCACCATCATCACCACCATCATAGTTAATTAAGAATTCATCGTGACTGACTGACGATC
TGCCTCGCGCGTTTCGGTGATGACGGTGAAAACCTCTGACACATGCAGCTCCCGGAGACGGTCACAGCTT
GTCTGTAAGCGGATGCCGGGAGCAGACAAGCCCGTCAGGGCGCGTCAGCGGGTGTTGGCGGGTGTCGGGG
CGCAGCCATGACCCAGTCACGTAGCGATAGCGGAGTGTATAATTCTTGAAGACGAAAGGGCCTCGTGATA
CGCCTATTTTTATAGGTTAATGTCATGATAATAATGGTTTCTTAGACGTCAGGTGGCACTTTTCGGGGAA
ATGTGCGCGGAACCCCTATTTGTTTATTTTTCTAAATACATTCAAATATGTATCCGCTCATGAGACAATA
ACCCTGATAAATGCTTCAATAATATTGAAAAAGGAAGAGTATGAGTATTCAACATTTCCGTGTCGCCCTT
ATTCCCTTTTTTGCGGCATTTTGCCTTCCTGTTTTTGCTCACCCAGAAACGCTGGTGAAAGTAAAAGATG
CTGAAGATCAGTTGGGTGCACGAGTGGGTTACATCGAACTGGATCTCAACAGCGGTAAGATCCTTGAGAG
TTTTCGCCCCGAAGAACGTTTTCCAATGATGAGCACTTTTAAAGTTCTGCTATGTGGCGCGGTATTATCC
CGTGTTGACGCCGGGCAAGAGCAACTCGGTCGCCGCATACACTATTCTCAGAATGACTTGGTTGAGTACT
CACCAGTCACAGAAAAGCATCTTACGGATGGCATGACAGTAAGAGAATTATGCAGTGCTGCCATAACCAT
GAGTGATAACACTGCGGCCAACTTACTTCTGACAACGATCGGAGGACCGAAGGAGCTAACCGCTTTTTTG
CACAACATGGGGGATCATGTAACTCGCCTTGATCGTTGGGAACCGGAGCTGAATGAAGCCATACCAAACG
ACGAGCGTGACACCACGATGCCTGCAGCAATGGCAACAACGTTGCGCAAACTATTAACTGGCGAACTACT
TACTCTAGCTTCCCGGCAACAATTAATAGACTGGATGGAGGCGGATAAAGTTGCAGGACCACTTCTGCGC
TCGGCCCTTCCGGCTGGCTGGTTTATTGCTGATAAATCTGGAGCCGGTGAGCGTGGGTCTCGCGGTATCA
TTGCAGCACTGGGGCCAGATGGTAAGCCCTCCCGTATCGTAGTTATCTACACGACGGGGAGTCAGGCAAC
TATGGATGAACGAAATAGACAGATCGCTGAGATAGGTGCCTCACTGATTAAGCATTGGTAACTGTCAGAC
CAAGTTTACTCATATATACTTTAGATTGATTTAAAACTTCATTTTTAATTTAAAAGGATCTAGGTGAAGA
TCCTTTTTGATAATCTCATGACCAAAATCCCTTAACGTGAGTTTTCGTTCCACTGAGCGTCAGACCCCGT
AGAAAAGATCAAAGGATCTTCTTGAGATCCTTTTTTTCTGCGCGTAATCTGCTGCTTGCAAACAAAAAAA
CCACCGCTACCAGCGGTGGTTTGTTTGCCGGATCAAGAGCTACCAACTCTTTTTCCGAAGGTAACTGGCT
TCAGCAGAGCGCAGATACCAAATACTGTCCTTCTAGTGTAGCCGTAGTTAGGCCACCACTTCAAGAACTC
TGTAGCACCGCCTACATACCTCGCTCTGCTAATCCTGTTACCAGTGGCTGCTGCCAGTGGCGATAAGTCG
TGTCTTACCGGGTTGGACTCAAGACGATAGTTACCGGATAAGGCGCAGCGGTCGGGCTGAACGGGGGGTT
CGTGCACACAGCCCAGCTTGGAGCGAACGACCTACACCGAACTGAGATACCTACAGCGTGAGCTATGAGA
AAGCGCCACGCTTCCCGAAGGGAGAAAGGCGGACAGGTATCCGGTAAGCGGCAGGGTCGGAACAGGAGAG
CGCACGAGGGAGCTTCCAGGGGGAAACGCCTGGTATCTTTATAGTCCTGTCGGGTTTCGCCACCTCTGAC
TTGAGCGTCGATTTTTGTGATGCTCGTCAGGGGGGCGGAGCCTATGGAAAAACGCCAGCAACGCGGCCTT
TTTACGGTTCCTGGCCTTTTGCTGGCCTTTTGCTCACATGTTCTTTCCTGCGTTATCCCCTGATTCTGTG
GATAACCGTATTACCGCCTTTGAGTGAGCTGATACCGCTCGCCGCAGCCGAACGACCGAGCGCAGCGAGT
CAGTGAGCGAGGAAGCGGAAGAGCGCCTGATGCGGTATTTTCTCCTTACGCATCTGTGCGGTATTTCACA
CCGCATAAATTCCGACACCATCGAATGGCGCAAAACCTTTCGCGGTATGGCATGATAGCGCCCGGAAGAG
AGTCAATTCAGGGTGGTGAATGTGAAACCAGTAACGTTATACGATGTCGCAGAGTATGCCGGTGTCTCTT
ATCAGACCGTTTCCCGCGTGGTGAACCAGGCCAGCCACGTTTCTGCGAAAACGCGGGAAAAAGTGGAAGC
GGCGATGGCGGAGCTGAATTACATTCCCAACCGCGTGGCACAACAACTGGCGGGCAAACAGTCGTTGCTG
ATTGGCGTTGCCACCTCCAGTCTGGCCCTGCACGCGCCGTCGCAAATTGTCGCGGCGATTAAATCTCGCG
CCGATCAACTGGGTGCCAGCGTGGTGGTGTCGATGGTAGAACGAAGCGGCGTCGAAGCCTGTAAAGCGGC
GGTGCACAATCTTCTCGCGCAACGCGTCAGTGGGCTGATCATTAACTATCCGCTGGATGACCAGGATGCC
ATTGCTGTGGAAGCTGCCTGCACTAATGTTCCGGCGTTATTTCTTGATGTCTCTGACCAGACACCCATCA
ACAGTATTATTTTCTCCCATGAAGACGGTACGCGACTGGGCGTGGAGCATCTGGTCGCATTGGGTCACCA
GCAAATCGCGCTGTTAGCGGGCCCATTAAGTTCTGTCTCGGCGCGTCTGCGTCTGGCTGGCTGGCATAAA
TATCTCACTCGCAATCAAATTCAGCCGATAGCGGAACGGGAAGGCGACTGGAGTGCCATGTCCGGTTTTC
AACAAACCATGCAAATGCTGAATGAGGGCATCGTTCCCACTGCGATGCTGGTTGCCAACGATCAGATGGC
GCTGGGCGCAATGCGCGCCATTACCGAGTCCGGGCTGCGCGTTGGTGCGGATATCTCGGTAGTGGGATAC
GACGATACCGAAGACAGCTCATGTTATATCCCGCCGTTAACCACCATCAAACAGGATTTTCGCCTGCTGG
GGCAAACCAGCGTGGACCGCTTGCTGCAACTCTCTCAGGGCCAGGCGGTGAAGGGCAATCAGCTGTTGCC
CGTCTCACTGGTGAAAAGAAAAACCACCCTGGCGCCCAATACGCAAACCGCCTCTCCCCGCGCGTTGGCC
GATTCATTAATGCAGCTGGCACGACAGGTTTCCCGACTGGAAAGCGGGCAGTGAGCGCAACGCAATTAAT
GTAAGTTAGCTCACTCATTAGGCACCCCAGGCTTTACACTTTATGCTTCCGGCTCGTATGTTGTGTGGAA
TTGTGAGCGGATAACAATTTCACACAGGAAACAGCTATGACCATGATTACGGATTCACTGGCCGTCGTTT
TACAACGTCGTGACTGGGAAAACCCTGGCGTTACCCAACTTAATCGCCTTGCAGCACATCCCCCTTTCGC
CAGCTGGCGTAATAGCGAAGAGGCCCGCACCGATCGCCCTTCCCAACAGTTGCGCAGCCTGAATGGCGAA
TGGCGCTTTGCCTGGTTTCCGGCACCAGAAGCGGTGCCGGAAAGCTGGCTGGAGTGCGATCTTCCTGAGG
CCGATACTGTCGTCGTCCCCTCAAACTGGCAGATGCACGGTTACGATGCGCCCATCTACACCAACGTGAC
CTATCCCATTACGGTCAATCCGCCGTTTGTTCCCACGGAGAATCCGACGGGTTGTTACTCGCTCACATTT
AATGTTGATGAAAGCTGGCTACAGGAAGGCCAGACGCGAATTATTTTTGATGGCGTTGGAATTAGCT
Features (pLannotate 1.2.2; 17 found; start..end, strand, type, name):
    179..207     +  promoter       tac promoter: strong E. coli promoter; hybrid between the trp and lac UV5 promoters
    215..231     +  protein_bind   lac operator: The lac repressor binds to the lac operator to inhibit transcription in E. coli. This inhibition can be relieved by adding lactose or isopropyl-β-D-thiogalactopyranoside (IPTG). lac repressor encoded by lacI
    254..907     +  CDS            GST26_SCHJA: Experimental evidence at protein level: Swiss-Prot protein existence level 1. GST isoenzymes appear to play a central role in the parasite detoxification system. Other functions are also suspected including a role in increasing the solubility of haematin in the parasite gut. From Schistosoma japonicum (Blood fluke).
   1001..1684    +  CDS            (3-F)Tyr-EGFP: (3-F)Tyr-EGFP is a basic (constitutively fluorescent) green fluorescent protein published in 2004, derived from Aequorea victoria.
   1750..1789    +  CDS            rop (fragment): Rop protein, which maintains plasmids at low copy number; rop
   1891..1931    +  misc_feature   bom (fragment): basis of mobility region from pBR322
   2036..2140    +  promoter       AmpR promoter: bla
   2141..3001    +  CDS            AmpR: β-lactamase; bla; confers resistance to ampicillin, carbenicillin, and related antibiotics
   3172..3760    +  rep_origin     ori: high-copy-number ColE1/pMB1/pBR322/pUC origin of replication
   3946..3997    -  misc_feature   bom (fragment): basis of mobility region from pBR322
   4004..4081    +  promoter       lacI promoter: lacI
   4082..5164    +  CDS            lacI: lac repressor; lacI; The lac repressor binds to the lac operator to inhibit transcription in E. coli. This inhibition can be relieved by adding lactose or isopropyl-β-D-thiogalactopyranoside (IPTG).
   5177..5198    +  protein_bind   CAP binding site: CAP binding activates transcription in the presence of cAMP. E. coli catabolite activator protein
   5213..5243    +  promoter       lac promoter: promoter for the E. coli lac operon
   5251..5267    +  protein_bind   lac operator: The lac repressor binds to the lac operator to inhibit transcription in E. coli. This inhibition can be relieved by adding lactose or isopropyl-β-D-thiogalactopyranoside (IPTG). lac repressor encoded by lacI
   5287..5460    +  CDS            lacZα: LacZα fragment of β-galactosidase; lacZ fragment
   5724..103     -  CDS            yciV (fragment) (across the origin): RNAAM_ECOLI - Also known as trpH From Escherichia coli (strain K12).
