[The description below was written by a language model from this plasmid's Addgene catalogue record and pLannotate feature annotations shown in this document.]
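Description:
pEGGsH6-MCS_SHORT_inFrame is a 5.7 kb bacterial expression vector built on the pGEX1λT backbone and intended as a recipient backbone for a random polymerase chain reaction screen. It is propagated in E. coli through a high-copy ColE1/pMB1-type origin and selected with ampicillin via the β-lactamase gene under its own promoter. As in other pGEX-family vectors, a lacI gene with its own promoter is carried on the plasmid. The repressor it encodes acts on the lac operator next to the tac promoter, so expression is kept low until induced with IPTG. The annotation also picks up backbone remnants: short bom and rop fragments, a lac promoter/operator with a lacZα segment downstream of lacI, and a small yciV fragment spanning the sequence origin.

The expression cassette starts with the tac promoter and lac operator driving the Schistosoma japonicum glutathione S-transferase coding sequence. According to the catalogue entry, a synthetic insert cloned between retained BamHI and EcoRI sites follows, consisting of a multiple cloning site, a TEV protease cleavage site, EGFP and a 6xHis tag. The feature table annotates the GST and EGFP-type reading frames, separated by a gap of roughly 90 nt, but it does not separately call the MCS, TEV site or His tag.

The name implies that this short-MCS version keeps GST and EGFP in one reading frame, though the record does not say so explicitly. In such a layout, fragments cloned into the MCS would lie between an N-terminal GST and a C-terminal EGFP-His6. Green fluorescence could then report in-frame expression, the two tags would allow affinity capture from either end, and TEV cleavage would remove the reporter portion. The record does not describe the screening scheme further.
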