Addgene plasmid #211438: pEGGsH6-MCS_SHORT_inFrame
Purpose: Vector backbone for random polymerase chain reaction screen
Depositing lab: Helmut Pospiech. Depositing organization: Leibniz Institute on Aging - Fritz Lipmann Institute (FLI).
Backbone
  Vector backbone: pGEX1λT
  Backbone manufacturer: GE Healthcare
  Vector type: Bacterial Expression
Growth in bacteria
  Bacterial resistance: Ampicillin, 100 μg/mL
  Growth temperature: 37°C
  Growth strain: DH5alpha
  Copy number: High Copy
Gene/Insert
  Gene/Insert name: MCS-tev cleavage site-EGFP-6xHis-Tag
  Species: Synthetic
  Cloning method: Restriction Enzyme; 5′ cloning site BamHI (not destroyed); 3′ cloning site EcoRI (not destroyed)
  Sequencing primers: 5′ n/a
Terms and licenses: Academic/Nonprofit Terms; Industry Terms: Not Available to Industry
Depositor comments: generated by Hannes Schmietendorf (Leibniz Institute on Aging - Fritz Lipmann Institute, D-07745 Jena, Germany)
How to cite: pEGGsH6-MCS_SHORT_inFrame was a gift from Helmut Pospiech (Addgene plasmid # 211438 ; http://n2t.net/addgene:211438 ; RRID:Addgene_211438)
